>Addgene plasmid #124617 | APEX2-NLS | addgene full sequence | sequence record 339870 | Addgene NGS Result
GACGGATCGGGAGATCTCCCGATCCCCTATGGTGCACTCTCAGTACAATCTGCTCTGATGCCGCATAGTT
AAGCCAGTATCTGCTCCCTGCTTGTGTGTTGGAGGTCGCTGAGTAGTGCGCGAGCAAAATTTAAGCTACA
ACAAGGCAAGGCTTGACCGACAATTGCATGAAGAATCTGCTTAGGGTTAGGCGTTTTGCGCTGCTTCGCG
ATGTACGGGCCAGATATACGCGTTGACATTGATTATTGACTAGTTATTAATAGTAATCAATTACGGGGTC
ATTAGTTCATAGCCCATATATGGAGTTCCGCGTTACATAACTTACGGTAAATGGCCCGCCTGGCTGACCG
CCCAACGACCCCCGCCCATTGACGTCAATAATGACGTATGTTCCCATAGTAACGCCAATAGGGACTTTCC
ATTGACGTCAATGGGTGGAGTATTTACGGTAAACTGCCCACTTGGCAGTACATCAAGTGTATCATATGCC
AAGTACGCCCCCTATTGACGTCAATGACGGTAAATGGCCCGCCTGGCATTATGCCCAGTACATGACCTTA
TGGGACTTTCCTACTTGGCAGTACATCTACGTATTAGTCATCGCTATTACCATGGTGATGCGGTTTTGGC
AGTACATCAATGGGCGTGGATAGCGGTTTGACTCACGGGGATTTCCAAGTCTCCACCCCATTGACGTCAA
TGGGAGTTTGTTTTGGCACCAAAATCAACGGGACTTTCCAAAATGTCGTAACAACTCCGCCCCATTGACG
CAAATGGGCGGTAGGCGTGTACGGTGGGAGGTCTATATAAGCAGAGCTCTCTGGCTAACTAGAGAACCCA
CTGCTTACTGGCTTATCGAAATTAATACGACTCACTATAGGGAGACCCAAGCTTGCGGCCGCCACCATGG
TGCGGGGTTCTGGCAAGCCCATCCCCAACCCCCTGCTGGGCCTGGACAGCACCGGAAAGTCTTACCCAAC
TGTGAGTGCTGATTACCAGGACGCCGTTGAGAAGGCGAAGAAGAAGCTCAGAGGCTTCATCGCTGAGAAG
AGATGCGCTCCTCTAATGCTCCGTTTGGCATTCCACTCTGCTGGAACCTTTGACAAGGGCACGAAGACCG
GTGGACCCTTCGGAACCATCAAGCACCCTGCCGAACTGGCTCACAGCGCTAACAACGGTCTTGACATCGC
TGTTAGGCTTTTGGAGCCACTCAAGGCGGAGTTCCCTATTTTGAGCTACGCCGATTTCTACCAGTTGGCT
GGCGTTGTTGCCGTTGAGGTCACGGGTGGACCTAAGGTTCCATTCCACCCTGGAAGAGAGGACAAGCCTG
AGCCACCACCAGAGGGTCGCTTGCCTGATCCCACTAAGGGTTCTGACCATTTGAGAGATGTGTTTGGCAA
AGCTATGGGGCTTACTGACCAAGATATCGTTGCTCTATCTGGGGGTCACACTATTGGAGCTGCACACAAG
GAGCGTTCTGGATTTGAGGGTCCCTGGACCTCTAATCCTCTTATTTTCGACAACTCATACTTCACGGAGT
TGTTGAGTGGTGAGAAGGAAGGTCTCCTTCAGCTACCTTCTGACAAGGCTCTTTTGTCTGACCCTGTATT
CCGCCCTCTCGTTGATAAATATGCAGCGGACGAAGATGCCTTCTTTGCTGATTACGCTGAGGCTCACCAA
AAGCTTTCCGAGCTTGGGTTTGCTGATGCCGAATTCAGCAGGGCCGACCCCAAGAAGAAGAGGAAGGTGG
ACCCCAAGAAGAAGAGGAAGGTGGACCCCAAGAAGAAGAGGAAGGTGTGACTCGAGCATGCATCTAGAGG
GCCCTATTCTATAGTGTCACCTAAATGCTAGAGCTCGCTGATCAGCCTCGACTGTGCCTTCTAGTTGCCA
GCCATCTGTTGTTTGCCCCTCCCCCGTGCCTTCCTTGACCCTGGAAGGTGCCACTCCCACTGTCCTTTCC
TAATAAAATGAGGAAATTGCATCGCATTGTCTGAGTAGGTGTCATTCTATTCTGGGGGGTGGGGTGGGGC
AGGACAGCAAGGGGGAGGATTGGGAAGACAATAGCAGGCATGCTGGGGATGCGGTGGGCTCTATGGCTTC
TGAGGCGGAAAGAACCAGCTGGGGCTCTAGGGGGTATCCCC
[124 nt withheld, positions 2142-2265]
C
[91 nt withheld, positions 2267-2357]
A
[49 nt withheld, positions 2359-2407]
CCTTTGACGTTGGAGTCCACGTTCTTT
[37 nt withheld, positions 2435-2471]
ACCCTATCTCGGTCTATTCTTTTGATTTATAAGGGATTTTGCCGATTTCGGCCTATTGGTTAAAAAATGA
GCTGATTTAACAAAAATTTAACGCGAATTAATTCTGTGGAATGTGTGTCAGTTAGGGTGTGGAAAGTCCC
CAGGCTCCCCAGCAGGCAGAAGTATGCAAAGCATGCATCTCAATTAGTCAGCAACCAGGTGTGGAAAGTC
CCCAGGCTCCCCAGCAGGCAGAAGTATGCAAAGCATGCATCTCAATTAGTCAGCAACCATAGTCCCGCCC
CTAACTCCGCCCATCCCGCCCCTAACTCCGCCCAGTTCCGCCCATTCTCCGCCCCATGGCTGACTAATTT
TTTTTATTTATGCAGAGGCCGAGGCCGCCTCTGCCTCTGAGCTATTCCAGAAGTAGTGAGGAGGCTTTTT
TGGAGGCCTAGGCTTTTGCAAAAAGCTCCCGGGAGCTTGTATATCCATTTTCGGATCTGATCAAGAGACA
GGATGAGGATCGTTTCGCATGATTGAACAAGATGGATTGCACGCAGGTTCTCCGGCCGCTTGGGTGGAGA
GGCTATTCGGCTATGACTGGGCACAACAGACAATCGGCTGCTCTGATGCCGCCGTGTTCCGGCTGTCAGC
GCAGGGGCGCCCGGTTCTTTTTGTCAAGACCGACCTGTCCGGTGCCCTGAATGAACTGCAGGACGAGGCA
GCGCGGCTATCGTGGCTGGCCACGACGGGCGTTCCTTGCGCAGCTGTGCTCGACGTTGTCACTGAAGCGG
GAAGGGACTGGCTGCTATTGGGCGAAGTGCCGGGGCAGGATCTCCTGTCATCTCACCTTGCTCCTGCCGA
GAAAGTATCCATCATGGCTGATGCAATGCGGCGGCTGCATACGCTTGATCCGGCTACCTGCCCATTCGAC
CACCAAGCGAAACATCGCATCGAGCGAGCACGTACTCGGATGGAAGCCGGTCTTGTCGATCAGGATGATC
TGGACGAAGAGCATCAGGGGCTCGCGCCAGCCGAACTGTTCGCCAGGCTCAAGGCGCGCATGCCCGACGG
CGAGGATCTCGTCGTGACCCATGGCGATGCCTGCTTGCCGAATATCATGGTGGAAAATGGCCGCTTTTCT
GGATTCATCGACTGTGGCCGGCTGGGTGTGGCGGACCGCTATCAGGACATAGCGTTGGCTACCCGTGATA
TTGCTGAAGAGCTTGGCGGCGAATGGGCTGACCGCTTCCTCGTGCTTTACGGTATCGCCGCTCCCGATTC
GCAGCGCATCGCCTTCTATCGCCTTCTTGACGAGTTCTTCTGAGCGGGACTCTGGGGTTCGAAATGACCG
ACCAAGCGACGCCCAACCTGCCATCACGAGATTTCGATTCCACCGCCGCCTTCTATGAAAGGTTGGGCTT
CGGAATCGTTTTCCGGGACGCCGGCTGGATGATCCTCCAGCGCGGGGATCTCATGCTGGAGTTCTTCGCC
CACCCCAACTTGTTTATTGCAGCTTATAATGGTTACAAATAAAGCAATAGCATCACAAATTTCACAAATA
AAGCATTTTTTTCACTGCATTCTAGTTGTGGTTTGTCCAAACTCATCAATGTATCTTATCATGTCTGTAT
ACCGTCGACCTCTAGCTAGAGCTTGGCGTAATCATGGTCATAGCTGTTTCCTGTGTGAAATTGTTATCCG
CTCACAATTCCACACAACATACGAGCCGGAAGCATAAAGTGTAAAGCCTGGGGTGCCTAATGAGTGAGCT
AACTCACATTAATTGCGTTGCGCTCACTGCCCGCTTTCCAGTCGGGAAACCTGTCGTGCCAGCTGCATTA
ATGAATCGGCCAACGCGCGGGGAGAGGCGGTTTGCGTATTGGGCGCTCTTCCGCTTCCTCGCTCACTGAC
TCGCTGCGCTCGGTCGTTCGGCTGCGGCGAGCGGTATCAGCTCACTCAAAGGCGGTAATACGGTTATCCA
CAGAATCAGGGGATAACGCAGGAAAGAACATGTGAGCAAAAGGCCAGCAAAAGGCCAGGAACCGTAAAAA
GGCCGCGTTGCTGGCGTTTTTCCATAGGCTCCGCCCCCCTGACGAGCATCACAAAAATCGACGCTCAAGT
CAGAGGTGGCGAAACCCGACAGGACTATAAAGATACCAGGCGTTTCCCCCTGGAAGCTCCCTCGTGCGCT
CTCCTGTTCCGACCCTGCCGCTTACCGGATACCTGTCCGCCTTTCTCCCTTCGGGAAGCGTGGCGCTTTC
TCATAGCTCACGCTGTAGGTATCTCAGTTCGGTGTAGGTCGTTCGCTCCAAGCTGGGCTGTGTGCACGAA
CCCCCCGTTCAGCCCGACCGCTGCGCCTTATCCGGTAACTATCGTCTTGAGTCCAACCCGGTAAGACACG
ACTTATCGCCACTGGCAGCAGCCACTGGTAACAGGATTAGCAGAGCGAGGTATGTAGGCGGTGCTACAGA
GTTCTTGAAGTGGTGGCCTAACTACGGCTACACTAGAAGAACAGTATTTGGTATCTGCGCTCTGCTGAAG
CCAGTTACCTTCGGAAAAAGAGTTGGTAGCTCTTGATCCGGCAAACAAACCACCGCTGGTAGCGGTGGTT
TTTTTGTTTGCAAGCAGCAGATTACGCGCAGAAAAAAAGGATCTCAAGAAGATCCTTTGATCTTTTCTAC
GGGGTCTGACGCTCAGTGGAACGAAAACTCACGTTAAGGGATTTTGGTCATGAGATTATCAAAAAGGATC
TTCACCTAGATCCTTTTAAATTAAAAATGAAGTTTTAAATCAATCTAAAGTATATATGAGTAAACTTGGT
CTGACAGTTACCAATGCTTAATCAGTGAGGCACCTATCTCAGCGATCTGTCTATTTCGTTCATCCATAGT
TGCCTGACTCCCCGTCGTGTAGATAACTACGATACGGGAGGGCTTACCATCTGGCCCCAGTGCTGCAATG
ATACCGCGAGACCCACGCTCACCGGCTCCAGATTTATCAGCAATAAACCAGCCAGCCGGAAGGGCCGAGC
GCAGAAGTGGTCCTGCAACTTTATCCGCCTCCATCCAGTCTATTAATTGTTGCCGGGAAGCTAGAGTAAG
TAGTTCGCCAGTTAATAGTTTGCGCAACGTTGTTGCCATTGCTACAGGCATCGTGGTGTCACGCTCGTCG
TTTGGTATGGCTTCATTCAGCTCCGGTTCCCAACGATCAAGGCGAGTTACATGATCCCCCATGTTGTGCA
AAAAAGCGGTTAGCTCCTTCGGTCCTCCGATCGTTGTCAGAAGTAAGTTGGCCGCAGTGTTATCACTCAT
GGTTATGGCAGCACTGCATAATTCTCTTACTGTCATGCCATCCGTAAGATGCTTTTCTGTGACTGGTGAG
TACTCAACCAAGTCATTCTGAGAATAGTGTATGCGGCGACCGAGTTGCTCTTGCCCGGCGTCAATACGGG
ATAATACCGCGCCACATAGCAGAACTTTAAAAGTGCTCATCATTGGAAAACGTTCTTCGGGGCGAAAACT
CTCAAGGATCTTACCGCTGTTGAGATCCAGTTCGATGTAACCCACTCGTGCACCCAACTGATCTTCAGCA
TCTTTTACTTTCACCAGCGTTTCTGGGTGAGCAAAAACAGGAAGGCAAAATGCCGCAAAAAAGGGAATAA
GGGCGACACGGAAATGTTGAATACTCATACTCTTCCTTTTTCAATATTATTGAAGCATTTATCAGGGTTA
TTGTCTCATGAGCGGATACATATTTGAATGTATTTAGAAAAATAAACAAATAGGGGTTCCGCGCACATTT
CCCCGAAAAGTGCCACCTGACGTC
Features (pLannotate 1.2.2; 21 found; start..end, strand, type, name):
     28..80      -  misc_feature   bom (fragment): basis of mobility region from pBR322
    235..614     +  enhancer       CMV enhancer: human cytomegalovirus immediate early enhancer
    615..818     +  promoter       CMV promoter: human cytomegalovirus (CMV) immediate early promoter
    814..847     +  LTR            5' LTR (truncated) (fragment): truncated 5' long terminal repeat (LTR) from HIV-1
    863..881     +  promoter       T7 promoter: promoter for bacteriophage T7 RNA polymerase
    964..1710    +  CDS            APEX2: soybean ascorbate peroxidase, engineered to serve as a monomeric tag for electron microscopy and live-cell proteomics (Lam et al., 2015) more active than the original APEX due to the A134P mutation
   1828..1846    -  promoter       SP6 promoter: promoter for bacteriophage SP6 RNA polymerase
   1872..2096    +  polyA_signal   bGH poly(A) signal: bovine growth hormone polyadenylation signal
   2100..2121    +  promoter       SV40 promoter (fragment): SV40 enhancer and early promoter
   2142..2570    +  rep_origin     f1 ori (sequence partly withheld): f1 bacteriophage origin of replication; arrow indicates direction of (+) strand synthesis
   2584..2913    +  promoter       SV40 promoter: SV40 enhancer and early promoter
   2980..3771    +  CDS            neo: KKA2_KLEPN - Also known as kan, nptII. Experimental evidence at protein level: Swiss-Prot protein existence level 1. Resistance to kanamycin, neomycin, paromomycin, ribostamycin, butirosin and gentamicin B. From Klebsiella pneumoniae.
   3795..3953    +  CDS            ble (fragment): BLE_KLEPN - Experimental evidence at protein level: Swiss-Prot protein existence level 1. Binding protein with a strong affinity to the bleomycin family of antibiotics. Binds to CL990; an antimitotic-antibiotic compound. From Klebsiella pneumoniae.
   3948..4069    +  polyA_signal   SV40 poly(A) signal: SV40 polyadenylation signal
   4142..4158    -  protein_bind   lac operator: The lac repressor binds to the lac operator to inhibit transcription in E. coli. This inhibition can be relieved by adding lactose or isopropyl-β-D-thiogalactopyranoside (IPTG). lac repressor encoded by lacI
   4166..4196    -  promoter       lac promoter: promoter for the E. coli lac operon
   4211..4232    -  protein_bind   CAP binding site: CAP binding activates transcription in the presence of cAMP. E. coli catabolite activator protein
   4245..4337    -  CDS            lacI (fragment): lac repressor; lacI; The lac repressor binds to the lac operator to inhibit transcription in E. coli. This inhibition can be relieved by adding lactose or isopropyl-β-D-thiogalactopyranoside (IPTG).
   4520..5108    -  rep_origin     ori: high-copy-number ColE1/pMB1/pBR322/pUC origin of replication
   5279..6139    -  CDS            AmpR: β-lactamase; bla; confers resistance to ampicillin, carbenicillin, and related antibiotics
   6140..6244    -  promoter       AmpR promoter: bla
