[The description below was written by a language model from this plasmid's Addgene catalogue record and pLannotate feature annotations shown in this document.]
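Description:
APEX2-NLS is a mammalian expression plasmid built on the pcDNA3 backbone that directs expression of the engineered soybean ascorbate peroxidase APEX2 fused, as the name indicates, to a nuclear localization signal. The coding region sits downstream of the human cytomegalovirus immediate-early enhancer and promoter and is terminated by the bovine growth hormone polyadenylation signal. T7 and SP6 phage promoters flank the insert, as is standard in this backbone. The feature table annotates only the APEX2 open reading frame itself. The NLS is not called as a separate feature, and neither is a V5 epitope, although the catalogue lists "V5" under selectable markers, which most likely refers to a tag rather than a true marker. Their exact positions relative to APEX2 are therefore not stated in the record.

The plasmid is propagated in E. coli through a high-copy ColE1/pUC-type origin with ampicillin selection from the β-lactamase gene, and it also carries an f1 origin for single-stranded DNA production. An SV40 early promoter drives a neomycin phosphotransferase gene followed by an SV40 polyadenylation signal, a cassette that would allow G418 selection of stably transfected mammalian cells. The short HIV-1 LTR, ble, lacI and bom fragments in the annotation appear to be backbone remnants rather than functional elements.

The stated purpose is proximity biotinylation. APEX2 oxidizes biotin-phenol in the presence of hydrogen peroxide to short-lived radicals that tag nearby biomolecules, so targeting the enzyme to the nucleus restricts labeling to that compartment. The associated publication used this kind of targeted APEX2 construct to map organelle-associated RNAs in living cells by combining proximity biotinylation with protein-RNA crosslinking.
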