Addgene plasmid #124617: APEX2-NLS
Purpose: proximity biotinylation
Depositing lab: Alice Ting. Depositing organization: Stanford University. Publication: Live-cell mapping of organelle-associated RNAs via proximity biotinylation combined with protein-RNA crosslinking. Kaewsapsak P, Shechner DM, Mallard W, Rinn JL, Ting AY. Elife. 2017 Dec 14;6. doi: 10.7554/eLife.29224. PubMed 29239719.
Backbone
  Vector backbone: pcDNA3
  Vector type: Mammalian Expression
  Selectable markers: V5
Growth in bacteria
  Bacterial resistance: Ampicillin, 100 μg/mL
  Growth temperature: 37°C
  Growth strain: DH5alpha
  Copy number: Unknown
Gene/Insert
  Gene/Insert name: APEX2-NLS
  Promoter: CMV
  Cloning method: Gibson Cloning
  Sequencing primers: 5′ CMV; 3′ SP6
Terms and licenses: Academic/Nonprofit Terms; Industry Terms: Not Available to Industry
How to cite: APEX2-NLS was a gift from Alice Ting (Addgene plasmid # 124617 ; http://n2t.net/addgene:124617 ; RRID:Addgene_124617)
